>Addgene plasmid #51267 | pCAG-Co-InCreN | depositor full sequence | sequence record 77878 | pCAG-Co-InCreN sequence 5235 bps
GGCGCGCCGGATTCGACATTGATTATTGACTAGTTATTAATAGTAATCAATTACGGGGTCATTAGTTCAT
AGCCCATATATGGAGTTCCGCGTTACATAACTTACGGTAAATGGCCCGCCTGGCTGACCGCCCAACGACC
CCCGCCCATTGACGTCAATAATGACGTATGTTCCCATAGTAACGCCAATAGGGACTTTCCATTGACGTCA
ATGGGTGGAGTATTTACGGTAAACTGCCCACTTGGCAGTACATCAAGTGTATCATATGCCAAGTACGCCC
CCTATTGACGTCAATGACGGTAAATGGCCCGCCTGGCATTATGCCCAGTACATGACCTTATGGGACTTTC
CTACTTGGCAGTACATCTACGTATTAGTCATCGCTATTACCATGGTCGAGGTGAGCCCCACGTTCTGCTT
CACTCTCCCCATCTCCCCCCCCTCCCCACCCCCAATTTTGTATTTATTTATTTTTTAATTATTTTGTGCA
GCGATGGGGGCGGGGGGGGGGGGGGGGCGCGCGCCAGGCGGGGCGGGGCGGGGCGAGGGGCGGGGCGGGG
CGAGGCGGAGAGGTGCGGCGGCAGCCAATCAGAGCGGCGCGCTCCGAAAGTTTCCTTTTATGGCGAGGCG
GCGGCGGCGGCGGCCCTATAAAAAGCGAAGCGCGCGGCGGGCGGGAGTCGCTGCGTTGCCTTCGCCCCGT
GCCCCGCTCCGCGCCGCCTCGCGCCGCCCGCCCCGGCTCTGACTGACCGCGTTACTCCCACAGGTGAGCG
GGCGGGACGGCCCTTCTCCTCCGGGCTGTAATTAGCGCTTGGTTTAATGACGGCTCGTTTCTTTTCTGTG
GCTGCGTGAAAGCCTTAAAGGGCTCCGGGAGGGCCCTTTGTGCGGGGGGGAGCGGCTCGGGGGGTGCGTG
CGTGTGTGTGTGCGTGGGGAGCGCCGCGTGCGGCCCGCGCTGCCCGGCGGCTGTGAGCGCTGCGGGCGCG
GCGCGGGGCTTTGTGCGCTCCGCGTGTGCGCGAGGGGAGCGCGGCCGGGGGCGGTGCCCCGCGGTGCGGG
GGGGCTGCGAGGGGAACAAAGGCTGCGTGCGGGGTGTGTGCGTGGGGGGGTGAGCAGGGGGTGTGGGCGC
GGCGGTCGGGCTGTAACCCCCCCCTGCACCCCCCTCCCCGAGTTGCTGAGCACGGCCCGGCTTCGGGTGC
GGGGCTCCGTGCGGGGCGTGGCGCGGGGCTCGCCGTGCCGGGCGGGGGGTGGCGGCAGGTGGGGGTGCCG
GGCGGGGCGGGGCCGCCTCGGGCCGGGGAGGGCTCGGGGGAGGGGCGCGGCGGCCCCGGAGCGCCGGCGG
CTGTCGAGGCGCGGCGAGCCGCAGCCATTGCCTTTTATGGTAATCGTGCGAGAGGGCGCAGGGACTTCCT
TTGTCCCAAATCTGGCGGAGCCGAAATCTGGGAGGCGCCGCCGCACCCCCTCTAGCGGGCGCGGGCGAAG
CGGTGCGGCGCCGGCAGGAAGGAAATGGGCGGGGAGGGCCTTCGTGCGTCGCCGCGCCGCCGTCCCCTTC
TCCATCTCCAGCCTCGGGGCTGCCGCAGGGGGACGGCTGCCTTCGGGGGGGACGGGGCAGGGCGGGGTTC
GGCTTCTGGCGTGTGACCGGCGGCTCTAGAGCCTCTGCTAACCATGTTCATGCCTTCTTCTTTTTCCTAC
AGATCCTTAATTAATAATACGACTCACTATAGGGGGTCGACCCGCCACCATGCCCAAGAAGAAGAGGAAG
GTGACCTCTGATGAAGTCAGGAAGAACCTGATGGACATGTTCAGGGACAGGCAGGCCTTCTCTGAACACA
CCTGGAAGATGCTCCTGTCTGTGTGCAGATCCTGGGCTGCCTGGTGCAAGCTGAACTGCCTGGACCTGAA
GACCCAGGTGCAGACCCCTCAGGGCATGAAGGAGATCAGCAACATCCAGGTGGGCGACCTGGTGCTGAGC
AACACCGGCTACAACGAGGTGCTGAACGTGTTCCCCAAGAGCAAGAAGAAGAGCTACAAGATCACCCTGG
AGGACGGCAAGGAGATCATCTGCAGCGAGGAGCACCTGTTCCCCACCCAGACCGGCGAGATGAACATCAG
CGGCGGCCTGAAGGAGGGCATGTGCCTGTACGTGAAGGAGTGAGTCAGAGCTCGCTGATCAGCCTCGACT
GTGCCTTCTAGTTGCCAGCCATCTGTTGTTTGCCCCTCCCCCGTGCCTTCCTTGACCCTGGAAGGTGCCA
CTCCCACTGTCCTTTCCTAATAAAATGAGGAAATTGCATCGCATTGTCTGAGTAGGTGTCATTCTATTCT
GGGGGGTGGGGTGGGGCAGGACAGCAAGGGGGAGGATTGGGAAGACAATAGCAGGCATGCTGGGGATGCG
GTGGGCTCTATGGCTTCTGAGGCGGAAAGAACCAGCTGGGGCTCGAGATCCACTAGTTCTAGCCTCGAGG
CTAGAGCGGCCGCCACTGGCCGTCGTTTTACAACGTCGTGACTGGGAAAACCCTGGCGTTACCCAACTTA
ATCGCCTTGCAGCACATCCCCCTTTCGCCAGCTGGCGTAATAGCGAAGAGGCCCGCACCGATCGCCCTTC
CCAACAGTTGCGCAGCCTGAATGGCGAATGGG
[124 nt withheld, positions 2623-2746]
C
[91 nt withheld, positions 2748-2838]
A
[49 nt withheld, positions 2840-2888]
CCTTTGACGTTGGAGTCCACGTTCTTT
[37 nt withheld, positions 2916-2952]
ACCCTATCTCGGTCTATTCTTTTGATTTATAAGGGATTTTGCCGATTTCGGCCTATTGGTTAAAAAATGA
GCTGATTTAACAAAAATTTAACGCGAATTTTAACAAAATATTAACGCTTACAATTTAGGTGGCACTTTTC
GGGGAAATGTGCGCGGAACCCCTATTTGTTTATTTTTCTAAATACATTCAAATATGTATCCGCTCATGAG
ACAATAACCCTGATAAATGCTTCAATAATATTGAAAAAGGAAGAGTATGAGTATTCAACATTTCCGTGTC
GCCCTTATTCCCTTTTTTGCGGCATTTTGCCTTCCTGTTTTTGCTCACCCAGAAACGCTGGTGAAAGTAA
AAGATGCTGAAGATCAGTTGGGTGCACGAGTGGGTTACATCGAACTGGATCTCAACAGCGGTAAGATCCT
TGAGAGTTTTCGCCCCGAAGAACGTTTTCCAATGATGAGCACTTTTAAAGTTCTGCTATGTGGCGCGGTA
TTATCCCGTATTGACGCCGGGCAAGAGCAACTCGGTCGCCGCATACACTATTCTCAGAATGACTTGGTTG
AGTACTCACCAGTCACAGAAAAGCATCTTACGGATGGCATGACAGTAAGAGAATTATGCAGTGCTGCCAT
AACCATGAGTGATAACACTGCGGCCAACTTACTTCTGACAACGATCGGAGGACCGAAGGAGCTAACCGCT
TTTTTGCACAACATGGGGGATCATGTAACTCGCCTTGATCGTTGGGAACCGGAGCTGAATGAAGCCATAC
CAAACGACGAGCGTGACACCACGATGCCTGTAGCAATGGCAACAACGTTGCGCAAACTATTAACTGGCGA
ACTACTTACTCTAGCTTCCCGGCAACAATTAATAGACTGGATGGAGGCGGATAAAGTTGCAGGACCACTT
CTGCGCTCGGCCCTTCCGGCTGGCTGGTTTATTGCTGATAAATCTGGAGCCGGTGAGCGTGGGTCTCGCG
GTATCATTGCAGCACTGGGGCCAGATGGTAAGCCCTCCCGTATCGTAGTTATCTACACGACGGGGAGTCA
GGCAACTATGGATGAACGAAATAGACAGATCGCTGAGATAGGTGCCTCACTGATTAAGCATTGGTAACTG
TCAGACCAAGTTTACTCATATATACTTTAGATTGATTTAAAACTTCATTTTTAATTTAAAAGGATCTAGG
TGAAGATCCTTTTTGATAATCTCATGACCAAAATCCCTTAACGTGAGTTTTCGTTCCACTGAGCGTCAGA
CCCCGTAGAAAAGATCAAAGGATCTTCTTGAGATCCTTTTTTTCTGCGCGTAATCTGCTGCTTGCAAACA
AAAAAACCACCGCTACCAGCGGTGGTTTGTTTGCCGGATCAAGAGCTACCAACTCTTTTTCCGAAGGTAA
CTGGCTTCAGCAGAGCGCAGATACCAAATACTGTCCTTCTAGTGTAGCCGTAGTTAGGCCACCACTTCAA
GAACTCTGTAGCACCGCCTACATACCTCGCTCTGCTAATCCTGTTACCAGTGGCTGCTGCCAGTGGCGAT
AAGTCGTGTCTTACCGGGTTGGACTCAAGACGATAGTTACCGGATAAGGCGCAGCGGTCGGGCTGAACGG
GGGGTTCGTGCACACAGCCCAGCTTGGAGCGAACGACCTACACCGAACTGAGATACCTACAGCGTGAGCT
ATGAGAAAGCGCCACGCTTCCCGAAGGGAGAAAGGCGGACAGGTATCCGGTAAGCGGCAGGGTCGGAACA
GGAGAGCGCACGAGGGAGCTTCCAGGGGGAAACGCCTGGTATCTTTATAGTCCTGTCGGGTTTCGCCACC
TCTGACTTGAGCGTCGATTTTTGTGATGCTCGTCAGGGGGGCGGAGCCTATGGAAAAACGCCAGCAACGC
GGCCTTTTTACGGTTCCTGGCCTTTTGCTGGCCTTTTGCTCACATGTTCTTTCCTGCGTTATCCCCTGAT
TCTGTGGATAACCGTATTACCGCCTTTGAGTGAGCTGATACCGCTCGCCGCAGCCGAACGACCGAGCGCA
GCGAGTCAGTGAGCGAGGAAGCGGAAGAGCGCCCAATACGCAAACCGCCTCTCCCCGCGCGTTGGCCGAT
TCATTAATGCAGCTGGCACGACAGGTTTCCCGACTGGAAAGCGGGCAGTGAGCGCAACGCAATTAATGTG
AGTTAGCTCACTCATTAGGCACCCCAGGCTTTACACTTTATGCTTCCGGCTCGTATGTTGTGTGGAATTG
TGAGCGGATAACAATTTCACACAGGAAACAGCTATGACCATGA
Features (pLannotate 1.2.2; 16 found; start..end, strand, type, name):
     15..394     +  enhancer       CMV enhancer: human cytomegalovirus immediate early enhancer
    396..673     +  promoter       chicken β-actin promoter: No description available
    674..1682    +  intron         chimeric intron: chimera between introns from chicken β-actin and rabbit β-globin
   1695..1713    +  promoter       T7 promoter: promoter for bacteriophage T7 RNA polymerase
   1754..1876    +  CDS            cre (fragment): RECR_BPP1 - Experimental evidence at protein level: Swiss-Prot protein existence level 1. Catalyzes site-specific recombination between two 34-base- pair LOXP sites. Its role is to maintain the phage genome as a monomeric unit-copy plasmid in the lysogenic state. From Escherichia phage P1 (Bacteriophage P1).
   2169..2393    +  polyA_signal   bGH poly(A) signal: bovine growth hormone polyadenylation signal
   2397..2418    +  promoter       SV40 promoter (fragment): SV40 enhancer and early promoter
   2464..2618    +  CDS            lacZα (fragment): LacZα fragment of β-galactosidase; lacZ fragment
   2623..3051    +  rep_origin     f1 ori (sequence partly withheld): f1 bacteriophage origin of replication; arrow indicates direction of (+) strand synthesis
   3104..3208    +  promoter       AmpR promoter: bla
   3209..4069    +  CDS            AmpR: β-lactamase; bla; confers resistance to ampicillin, carbenicillin, and related antibiotics
   4240..4828    +  rep_origin     ori: high-copy-number ColE1/pMB1/pBR322/pUC origin of replication
   5011..5103    +  CDS            lacI (fragment): lac repressor; lacI; The lac repressor binds to the lac operator to inhibit transcription in E. coli. This inhibition can be relieved by adding lactose or isopropyl-β-D-thiogalactopyranoside (IPTG).
   5116..5137    +  protein_bind   CAP binding site: CAP binding activates transcription in the presence of cAMP. E. coli catabolite activator protein
   5152..5182    +  promoter       lac promoter: promoter for the E. coli lac operon
   5190..5206    +  protein_bind   lac operator: The lac repressor binds to the lac operator to inhibit transcription in E. coli. This inhibition can be relieved by adding lactose or isopropyl-β-D-thiogalactopyranoside (IPTG). lac repressor encoded by lacI
