[The description below was written by a language model from this plasmid's Addgene catalogue record and pLannotate feature annotations shown in this document.]
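Description:
pCAG-Co-InCreN is a mammalian expression plasmid built on the pDIRECT backbone that supplies the N-terminal half of the Co-InCre split-recombinase system. It is maintained in E. coli at high copy through a ColE1/pUC-type origin and selected with ampicillin via the β-lactamase gene. An f1 origin is also present, along with leftover cloning-vector elements (lacZα and lacI fragments, the lac promoter/operator and CAP site, and a short SV40 promoter fragment) that have no evident role in the payload. No mammalian selection marker is annotated.

The expression cassette is driven by the CAG promoter, annotated here as its three parts: the CMV immediate-early enhancer, the chicken β-actin promoter and a chimeric β-actin/β-globin intron, which together give strong, broadly active transcription in mammalian cells. A T7 promoter sits just upstream of the insert, and a bovine growth hormone polyadenylation signal terminates the transcript. The insert, Co-InCreN, encodes an N-terminal portion of Cre recombinase fused to the N-terminal part of the gp41-1 split intein. The automated annotation recognises only a short Cre fragment, and the intein portion, presumably in the unannotated stretch before the poly(A) signal, is not labelled.

On its own this fusion is not a functional recombinase. When it is co-expressed with the complementary C-terminal component from pCAG-Co-InCreC, the intein halves associate and carry out protein trans-splicing, joining the two Cre fragments into active Cre that can recombine loxP sites. According to the record, the system is intended for binary, high-resolution conditional mutagenesis, in which recombination is restricted to cells expressing both halves, and the partner plasmid is required for its use.
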