Addgene plasmid #51267: pCAG-Co-InCreN
Purpose: The N-terminal component of the Co-InCre system, expresses the N-Cre-N-gp41-1 fusion that generates functional Cre by protein trans-splicing upon reacting with Co-InCreC
Depositing lab: Pawel Pelczar. Depositing organization: University of Zurich. Publication: Binary recombinase systems for high-resolution conditional mutagenesis. Hermann M, Stillhard P, Wildner H, Seruggia D, Kapp V, Sanchez-Iranzo H, Mercader N, Montoliu L, Zeilhofer HU, Pelczar P. Nucleic Acids Res. 2014 Jan 9. 10.1093/nar/gkt1361 PubMed 24413561.
Backbone
  Vector backbone: pDIRECT
  Backbone manufacturer: CLONTECH
  Backbone size w/o insert (bp): 4814
  Vector type: Mammalian Expression
Growth in bacteria
  Bacterial resistance: Ampicillin, 100 μg/mL
  Growth temperature: 37°C
  Growth strain: DH5alpha
  Copy number: High Copy
Gene/Insert
  Gene/Insert name: Co-InCreN
  Promoter: CAG
  Cloning method: Restriction Enzyme; 5′ cloning site Esp3I (destroyed during cloning); 3′ cloning site Esp3I (destroyed during cloning)
  Sequencing primers: 5′ CATGCCTTCTTCTTTTTCCTAC; 3′ GGAAAGGACAGTGGGAGTGGC
Terms and licenses: Academic/Nonprofit Terms; Industry Terms: Not Available to Industry
Depositor comments: Please note that the complementary plasmid pCAG-Co-InCreC (www.addgene.org/51268) must be ordered with pCAG-Co-InCreN in order to successfully use the Co-Driver system as described in the associated publication.
How to cite: pCAG-Co-InCreN was a gift from Pawel Pelczar (Addgene plasmid # 51267 ; http://n2t.net/addgene:51267 ; RRID:Addgene_51267)
