>Addgene plasmid #51267 | pCAG-Co-InCreN | addgene partial sequence | sequence record 79856 | pCAGGS5 5'-ggttcggcttctggcgtgtgacc-3'
TGCCTTCTTCTTTTTCCTACAGATCCTTAATTAATAATACGACTCACTATAGGGGGTCGACCCGCCACCA
TGCCCAAGAAGAAGAGGAAGGTGACCTCTGATGAAGTCAGGAAGAACCTGATGGACATGTTCAGGGACAG
GCAGGCCTTCTCTGAACACACCTGGAAGATGCTCCTGTCTGTGTGCAGATCCTGGGCTGCCTGGTGCAAG
CTGAACTGCCTGGACCTGAAGACCCAGGTGCAGACCCCTCAGGGCATGAAGGAGATCAGCAACATCCAGG
TGGGCGACCTGGTGCTGAGCAACACCGGCTACAACGAGGTGCTGAACGTGTTCCCCAAGAGCAAGAAGAA
GAGCTACAAGATCACCCTGGAGGACGGCAAGGAGATCATCTGCAGCGAGGAGCACCTGTTCCCCACCCAG
ACCGGCGAGATGAACATCAGCGGCGGCCTGAAGGAGGGCATGTGCCTGTACGTGAAGGAGTGAGTCAGAG
CTCGCTGATCAGCCTCGACTGTGCCTTCTAGTTGCCAGCCATCTGTTGTTTGCCCCTCCCCCGTGCCTTC
CTTGACCCTGGAAGGTGCCACTCCCACTGTCCTTTCCTAATAAAATGAGGAAATTGCATCGCATTGTCTG
AGTAGGTGTCATTCTATTCTGGGGGGTGGGGTGGGGCAGGACAGCAAGGGGGAGGATTGGGAAGACAATA
GCAGGCATGCTGGGGATGCGGTGGGCTCTATGGCTTCTGAGGCGGAAAGAACCAGCTGGGGCTCGAGATC
CACTAGTTCTAGCCTCGAGGCTAGAGCGGCCGCCACTGGCCGTCGTTTTACAACGTCGTGACTGGGAAAA
CCCTGGCGTTACCCAACTTAATCGCCTTGCAGCACATCCCCCTTTCGCCAGCTGGCGTAATA
